Addgene plasmid #186417: pAAV-Ef1a-DIO-Egr3-EYFP-WPRE
Purpose: Overexpression of Egr3 transcript variant 1 CDS under EF-1α promoter
Depositing lab: Mary Kay Lobo. Depositing organization: University of Maryland, Baltimore. Publication: Opposing role for Egr3 in nucleus accumbens cell subtypes in cocaine action. Chandra R, Francis TC, Konkalmatt P, Amgalan A, Gancarz AM, Dietz DM, Lobo MK. J Neurosci. 2015 May 20;35(20):7927-37. doi: 10.1523/JNEUROSCI.0548-15.2015. PubMed 25995477.
Backbone
  Vector backbone: pAAV-Ef1a-DIO EYFP
  Backbone manufacturer: Karl Deisseroth
  Backbone size w/o insert (bp): 6313
  Total vector size (bp): 7487
  Modifications to backbone: Egr3 transcript variant CDS was inserted using restriction cloning by NcoI and NheI
  Vector type: AAV
  Selectable markers: Not Applicable
Growth in bacteria
  Bacterial resistance: Ampicillin, 100 μg/mL
  Growth temperature: 37°C
  Growth strain: NEB Stable
  Copy number: High Copy
Gene/Insert
  Gene/Insert name: Early growth response 3 (alt name: Egr3)
  Species: M. musculus (mouse)
  Insert size (bp): 1161
  GenBank ID: 13655
  Entrez Gene: Egr3 (a.k.a. Pilot)
  Promoter: EF-1-alpha
  Tag / fusion protein: EYFP (C terminal on insert)
  Cloning method: Restriction Enzyme; 5′ cloning site NcoI (not destroyed); 3′ cloning site NheI (destroyed during cloning)
  Sequencing primers: 5′ gctgaacttgtggccgttta; 3′ tgaaagccatacgggaagca
Terms and licenses: Academic/Nonprofit Terms; Industry Terms: Not Available to Industry
How to cite: pAAV-Ef1a-DIO-Egr3-EYFP-WPRE was a gift from Mary Kay Lobo (Addgene plasmid # 186417 ; http://n2t.net/addgene:186417 ; RRID:Addgene_186417)
