[The description below was written by a language model from this plasmid's Addgene catalogue record and pLannotate feature annotations shown in this document.]
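Description:
pAAV-Ef1a-DIO-Egr3-EYFP-WPRE is an adeno-associated virus transfer plasmid for Cre-dependent overexpression of mouse early growth response 3 (Egr3, transcript variant 1 coding sequence) fused at its C terminus to EYFP. It was built on the pAAV-Ef1a-DIO EYFP backbone by restriction cloning of the roughly 1.16 kb Egr3 coding sequence into NcoI and NheI sites upstream of the fluorescent protein. In bacteria it is maintained as a high-copy plasmid through a ColE1/pUC-type origin with ampicillin selection (AmpR). An f1 origin is also present. No mammalian selectable marker is recorded.

The expression cassette lies between AAV2 inverted terminal repeats, which allow the intervening DNA to be packaged into recombinant AAV particles. The annotation finds one complete ITR and only short fragments at the other end, which may reflect the difficulty of sequencing these hairpin-forming repeats or a partial deletion; the record cannot distinguish the two. The human EF-1α promoter faces a double-floxed inverted open reading frame (DIO) in which the Egr3-EYFP fusion sits in antisense orientation between pairs of mutually incompatible lox2272 and loxP sites arranged in opposing orientations. Without Cre, no functional fusion transcript is made. Where Cre is present, recombination flips the cassette into the sense orientation and then excises one site of each pair, locking it in place so that EF-1α drives the fusion protein. A WPRE downstream enhances transcript stability and expression, and a human growth hormone polyadenylation signal terminates the message.

The construct suits viral delivery to Cre-expressing cell populations, with EYFP marking the expressing cells. The associated publication concerns Egr3 function in nucleus accumbens neuron subtypes in cocaine action.
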