Features (pLannotate 1.2.2; 24 found; start..end, strand, type, name):
     12..39      +  repeat_region  AAV2 ITR (fragment): inverted terminal repeat of adeno-associated virus serotype 2 inverted
     68..95      +  repeat_region  AAV2 ITR (fragment): inverted terminal repeat of adeno-associated virus serotype 2 inverted
    158..224     +  CDS            small t antigen (fragment): SV40 (simian virus 40) small t antigen
    231..1409    +  promoter       EF-1α promoter: strong constitutive promoter for human elongation factor EF-1α
   1416..1433    +  misc_feature   MCS (fragment): pUC18/19 multiple cloning site
   1440..1473    +  protein_bind   lox2272: Cre-mediated recombination occurs in the 8-bp core sequence (GGATACTT). lox2272 sites are compatible with each other, but incompatible with loxP or loxN sites (Lee and Saito, 1988). Cre recombinase
   1474..1523    -  intron         β-globin intron (fragment): internally truncated intron from human β-globin
   1524..1557    +  protein_bind   loxP: Cre-mediated recombination occurs in the 8-bp core sequence (GCATACAT). Cre recombinase
   1566..2285    -  CDS            EYFP: enhanced YFP mammalian codon-optimized
   2289..3449    -  CDS            Egr3: EGR3_MOUSE - Also known as Egr-3. Experimental evidence at transcript level: Swiss-Prot protein existence level 2. Probable transcription factor involved in muscle spindle development. From Mus musculus (Mouse).
   3462..3495    -  protein_bind   lox2272: Cre-mediated recombination occurs in the 8-bp core sequence (GGATACTT). lox2272 sites are compatible with each other, but incompatible with loxP or loxN sites (Lee and Saito, 1988). Cre recombinase
   3496..3545    -  intron         β-globin intron (fragment): internally truncated intron from human β-globin
   3546..3579    -  protein_bind   loxP: Cre-mediated recombination occurs in the 8-bp core sequence (GCATACAT). Cre recombinase
   3580..3604    +  misc_feature   MCS (fragment): pBluescript multiple cloning site
   3604..4192    +  misc_feature   WPRE: woodchuck hepatitis virus posttranscriptional regulatory element
   4224..4700    +  polyA_signal   hGH poly(A) signal: human growth hormone polyadenylation signal
   4740..4880    +  repeat_region  AAV2 ITR: inverted terminal repeat of adeno-associated virus serotype 2 inverted
   4885..4936    -  misc_feature   bom (fragment): basis of mobility region from pBR322
   4955..5410    +  rep_origin     f1 ori (sequence partly withheld): f1 bacteriophage origin of replication; arrow indicates direction of (+) strand synthesis
   5411..5460    -  misc_feature   bom (fragment): basis of mobility region from pBR322
   5562..5597    -  CDS            rop (fragment): Rop protein, which maintains plasmids at low copy number; rop
   5692..5796    +  promoter       AmpR promoter: bla
   5797..6657    +  CDS            AmpR: β-lactamase; bla; confers resistance to ampicillin, carbenicillin, and related antibiotics
   6828..7416    +  rep_origin     ori: high-copy-number ColE1/pMB1/pBR322/pUC origin of replication
>Addgene plasmid #186417 | pAAV-Ef1a-DIO-Egr3-EYFP-WPRE | addgene full sequence | sequence record 368004 | Addgene NGS Result
CCTGCAGGCAGCTGCGCGCTCGCTCGCTCACTGAGGCCGCCCGGGCGTCGGGCGACCTTTGGTCGCCCGG
CCTCAGTGAGCGAGCGAGCGCGCAGAGAGGGAGTGGCCAACTCCATCACTAGGGGTTCCTGCGGCCGCAC
GCGTAAGCTTTGCAAAGATGGATAAAGTTTTAAACAGAGAGGAATCTTTGCAGCTAATGGACCTTCTAGG
TCTTGAAAGGAGTGGGAATTGGCTCCGGTGCCCGTCAGTGGGCAGAGCGCACATCGCCCACAGTCCCCGA
GAAGTTGGGGGGAGGGGTCGGCAATTGAACCGGTGCCTAGAGAAGGTGGCGCGGGGTAAACTGGGAAAGT
GATGTCGTGTACTGGCTCCGCCTTTTTCCCGAGGGTGGGGGAGAACCGTATATAAGTGCAGTAGTCGCCG
TGAACGTTCTTTTTCGCAACGGGTTTGCCGCCAGAACACAGGTAAGTGCCGTGTGTGGTTCCCGCGGGCC
TGGCCTCTTTACGGGTTATGGCCCTTGCGTGCCTTGAATTACTTCCACCTGGCTGCAGTACGTGATTCTT
GATCCCGAGCTTCGGGTTGGAAGTGGGTGGGAGAGTTCGAGGCCTTGCGCTTAAGGAGCCCCTTCGCCTC
GTGCTTGAGTTGAGGCCTGGCCTGGGCGCTGGGGCCGCCGCGTGCGAATCTGGTGGCACCTTCGCGCCTG
TCTCGCTGCTTTCGATAAGTCTCTAGCCATTTAAAATTTTTGATGACCTGCTGCGACGCTTTTTTTCTGG
CAAGATAGTCTTGTAAATGCGGGCCAAGATCTGCACACTGGTATTTCGGTTTTTGGGGCCGCGGGCGGCG
ACGGGGCCCGTGCGTCCCAGCGCACATGTTCGGCGAGGCGGGGCCTGCGAGCGCGGCCACCGAGAATCGG
ACGGGGGTAGTCTCAAGCTGGCCGGCCTGCTCTGGTGCCTGGCCTCGCGCCGCCGTGTATCGCCCCGCCC
TGGGCGGCAAGGCTGGCCCGGTCGGCACCAGTTGCGTGAGCGGAAAGATGGCCGCTTCCCGGCCCTGCTG
CAGGGAGCTCAAAATGGAGGACGCGGCGCTCGGGAGAGCGGGCGGGTGAGTCACCCACACAAAGGAAAAG
GGCCTTTCCGTCCTCAGCCGTCGCTTCATGTGACTCCACGGAGTACCGGGCGCCGTCCAGGCACCTCGAT
TAGTTCTCGAGCTTTTGGAGTACGTCGTCTTTAGGTTGGGGGGAGGGGTTTTATGCGATGGAGTTTCCCC
ACACTGAGTGGGTGGAGACTGAAGTTAGGCCAGCTTGGCACTTGATGTAATTCTCCTTGGAATTTGCCCT
TTTTGAGTTTGGATCTTGGTTCATTCTCAAGCCTCAGACAGTGGTTCAAAGTTTTTTTCTTCCATTTCAG
GTGTCGTGAGGTACCGGATCCTCTAGAGTCGACTCCGGAATAACTTCGTATAGGATACTTTATACGAAGT
TATGCAGAATGGTAGCTGGATTGTAGCTGCTATTAGCAATATGAAACCTCTTAATAACTTCGTATAGCAT
ACATTATACGAAGTTATGGCGCGCCTTACTTGTACAGCTCGTCCATGCCGAGAGTGATCCCGGCGGCGGT
CACGAACTCCAGCAGGACCATGTGATCGCGCTTCTCGTTGGGGTCTTTGCTCAGGGCGGACTGGTAGCTC
AGGTAGTGGTTGTCGGGCAGCAGCACGGGGCCGTCGCCGATGGGGGTGTTCTGCTGGTAGTGGTCGGCGA
GCTGCACGCTGCCGTCCTCGATGTTGTGGCGGATCTTGAAGTTCACCTTGATGCCGTTCTTCTGCTTGTC
GGCCATGATATAGACGTTGTGGCTGTTGTAGTTGTACTCCAGCTTGTGCCCCAGGATGTTGCCGTCCTCC
TTGAAGTCGATGCCCTTCAGCTCGATGCGGTTCACCAGGGTGTCGCCCTCGAACTTCACCTCGGCGCGGG
TCTTGTAGTTGCCGTCGTCCTTGAAGAAGATGGTGCGCTCCTGGACGTAGCCTTCGGGCATGGCGGACTT
GAAGAAGTCGTGCTGCTTCATGTGGTCGGGGTAGCGGGCGAAGCACTGCAGGCCGTAGCCGAAGGTGGTC
ACGAGGGTGGGCCAGGGCACGGGCAGCTTGCCGGTGGTGCAGATGAACTTCAGGGTCAGCTTGCCGTAGG
TGGCATCGCCCTCGCCCTCGCCGGACACGCTGAACTTGTGGCCGTTTACGTCGCCGTCCAGCTCGACCAG
GATGGGCACCACCCCGGTGAACAGCTCCTCGCCCTTGCTCACCATGGAGGCGCAGGTGGTGACCACAGGG
GCCAGGGACACGGTGGGCGCCGAGGATGCAGAGGGCGCACCCCCTTTCTCCGACTTCTTCTCCTTTTGCT
TGAGGTGGATCTTGGCGTGGCGCTTGCGCTCGTCGCTGCGCGCAAACTTGCGCCCACAGAACTCACAGGC
AAAGGGCTTCTCCCCGGTGTGCGTGCGGATGTGAGTGGTGAGGTGGTCGCTGCGGCTGAAGCTGCGCATG
CAGATCCGACACTGGAAGGGCTTGTGGCCCGTGTGGATGCGCAGGTGCCGGGTCAGCTCGTCTGAGCGGC
TGAAACGGCGGTCACAGCCTTCCGCGGGACACGCGTGGGGCCGCTCGTGGAGCGGGGTCTTGCTAGGCCG
ATTGGGGTACTTGCGGGGCCGGATGGGCTTGAGAGTGAGCGGCGGTTGGGGCAGGCTGCCGAATCCCGGG
TGGATCTGCTTGTCTTTGAAGGCCTTGATGGTCTCCAGTGGGGTAATAGGGGGTGGGTTGACCCGGATGG
GGTCCATGCCCTGGAAGGGCTTATGTTCCGGAATGGAGCCCATGTCGTTGGGATGGTGGTACAGGTTGTA
GTCAGGAATCATGGGGAAAAGATTGCTGTCCAAGGCCGGCTTGGCCGATTGGTAATCCTGGGGGGAATAG
GCGAGCCCAGGGTTTCCCTGGGGGTCGTGGAAAGACACGGGCTCCGAGTAGAGATCGCCGCAGTTGGAAT
AAGGAGGCAGCGCCGGATACATGGCCTCCACGTCTCCCTGAGGAGGCTGCACCATGCTAGCCGTGGACGT
CTGCGTACTGAGCGCCCCTGAGGCCGGGGGCACCCCCAAGATGCCGGCACTCATGAGGCTAATGATGTTG
TCCTGGCACCAGTTGGAAGGAGAGTCGAAAGCGAACTTTCCCAAGTAGGTCACGGTCTTGTTGCCGGGGG
CTGGCTGGAAAGAGCTCGAATAAGAGAGTTCCGGATTGGGCTTCTCGTTGGTCAGACCGATGTCCATCAC
ATTCTCTGTAGCCATCTGATTGTAATGGGCTACCGAGTCGCTGCTGCCGGAGAAGAGGTTGAGCGCGCTG
GGGATCTCCTCGGGGTACAGATTGTCAGGCAATTGATTTAGCAAACTGCTCATGGTCACCGGCAGCTTCT
CGGCGAGTTTGCCGGTCATGGTGGCACTAGCATAACTTCGTATAAAGTATCCTATACGAAGTTATTTGCC
TTAACCCAGAAATTATCACTGTTATTCTTTAGAATGGTGCAAAGAATAACTTCGTATAATGTATGCTATA
CGAAGTTATGAATTCGATATCAAGCTTATCGATAATCAACCTCTGGATTACAAAATTTGTGAAAGATTGA
CTGGTATTCTTAACTATGTTGCTCCTTTTACGCTATGTGGATACGCTGCTTTAATGCCTTTGTATCATGC
TATTGCTTCCCGTATGGCTTTCATTTTCTCCTCCTTGTATAAATCCTGGTTGCTGTCTCTTTATGAGGAG
TTGTGGCCCGTTGTCAGGCAACGTGGCGTGGTGTGCACTGTGTTTGCTGACGCAACCCCCACTGGTTGGG
GCATTGCCACCACCTGTCAGCTCCTTTCCGGGACTTTCGCTTTCCCCCTCCCTATTGCCACGGCGGAACT
CATCGCCGCCTGCCTTGCCCGCTGCTGGACAGGGGCTCGGCTGTTGGGCACTGACAATTCCGTGGTGTTG
TCGGGGAAATCATCGTCCTTTCCTTGGCTGCTCGCCTATGTTGCCACCTGGATTCTGCGCGGGACGTCCT
TCTGCTACGTCCCTTCGGCCCTCAATCCAGCGGACCTTCCTTCCCGCGGCCTGCTGCCGGCTCTGCGGCC
TCTTCCGCGTCTTCGCCTTCGCCCTCAGACGAGTCGGATCTCCCTTTGGGCCGCCTCCCCGCATCGATAC
CGAGCGCTGCTCGAGAGATCTACGGGTGGCATCCCTGTGACCCCTCCCCAGTGCCTCTCCTGGCCCTGGA
AGTTGCCACTCCAGTGCCCACCAGCCTTGTCCTAATAAAATTAAGTTGCATCATTTTGTCTGACTAGGTG
TCCTTCTATAATATTATGGGGTGGAGGGGGGTGGTATGGAGCAAGGGGCAAGTTGGGAAGACAACCTGTA
GGGCCTGCGGGGTCTATTGGGAACCAAGCTGGAGTGCAGTGGCACAATCTTGGCTCACTGCAATCTCCGC
CTCCTGGGTTCAAGCGATTCTCCTGCCTCAGCCTCCCGAGTTGTTGGGATTCCAGGCATGCATGACCAGG
CTCAGCTAATTTTTGTTTTTTTGGTAGAGACGGGGTTTCACCATATTGGCCAGGCTGGTCTCCAACTCCT
AATCTCAGGTGATCTACCCACCTTGGCCTCCCAAATTGCTGGGATTACAGGCGTGAACCACTGCTCCCTT
CCCTGTCCTTCTGATTTTGTAGGTAACCACGTGCGGACCGAGCGGCCGCAGGAACCCCTAGTGATGGAGT
TGGCCACTCCCTCTCTGCGCGCTCGCTCGCTCACTGAGGCCGGGCGACCAAAGGTCGCCCGACGCCCGGG
CTTTGCCCGGGCGGCCTCAGTGAGCGAGCGAGCGCGCAGCTGCCTGCAGGGGCGCCTGATGCGGTATTTT
CTCCTTACGCATCTGTGCGGTATTTCACACCGCATA
[95 nt withheld, positions 4937-5031]
T
[46 nt withheld, positions 5033-5078]
C
[141 nt withheld, positions 5080-5220]
CCTTTGACGTTGGAGTCCACGTTCTTT
[37 nt withheld, positions 5248-5284]
ACTCTATCTCGGGCTATTCTTTTGATTTATAAGGGATTTTGCCGATTTCGGTCTATTGGTTAAAAAATGA
GCTGATTTAACAAAAATTTAACGCGAATTTTAACAAAATATTAACGTTTACAATTTTATGGTGCACTCTC
AGTACAATCTGCTCTGATGCCGCATAGTTAAGCCAGCCCCGACACCCGCCAACACCCGCTGACGCGCCCT
GACGGGCTTGTCTGCTCCCGGCATCCGCTTACAGACAAGCTGTGACCGTCTCCGGGAGCTGCATGTGTCA
GAGGTTTTCACCGTCATCACCGAAACGCGCGAGACGAAAGGGCCTCGTGATACGCCTATTTTTATAGGTT
AATGTCATGATAATAATGGTTTCTTAGACGTCAGGTGGCACTTTTCGGGGAAATGTGCGCGGAACCCCTA
TTTGTTTATTTTTCTAAATACATTCAAATATGTATCCGCTCATGAGACAATAACCCTGATAAATGCTTCA
ATAATATTGAAAAAGGAAGAGTATGAGTATTCAACATTTCCGTGTCGCCCTTATTCCCTTTTTTGCGGCA
TTTTGCCTTCCTGTTTTTGCTCACCCAGAAACGCTGGTGAAAGTAAAAGATGCTGAAGATCAGTTGGGTG
CACGAGTGGGTTACATCGAACTGGATCTCAACAGCGGTAAGATCCTTGAGAGTTTTCGCCCCGAAGAACG
TTTTCCAATGATGAGCACTTTTAAAGTTCTGCTATGTGGCGCGGTATTATCCCGTATTGACGCCGGGCAA
GAGCAACTCGGTCGCCGCATACACTATTCTCAGAATGACTTGGTTGAGTACTCACCAGTCACAGAAAAGC
ATCTTACGGATGGCATGACAGTAAGAGAATTATGCAGTGCTGCCATAACCATGAGTGATAACACTGCGGC
CAACTTACTTCTGACAACGATCGGAGGACCGAAGGAGCTAACCGCTTTTTTGCACAACATGGGGGATCAT
GTAACTCGCCTTGATCGTTGGGAACCGGAGCTGAATGAAGCCATACCAAACGACGAGCGTGACACCACGA
TGCCTGTAGCAATGGCAACAACGTTGCGCAAACTATTAACTGGCGAACTACTTACTCTAGCTTCCCGGCA
ACAATTAATAGACTGGATGGAGGCGGATAAAGTTGCAGGACCACTTCTGCGCTCGGCCCTTCCGGCTGGC
TGGTTTATTGCTGATAAATCTGGAGCCGGTGAGCGTGGGTCTCGCGGTATCATTGCAGCACTGGGGCCAG
ATGGTAAGCCCTCCCGTATCGTAGTTATCTACACGACGGGGAGTCAGGCAACTATGGATGAACGAAATAG
ACAGATCGCTGAGATAGGTGCCTCACTGATTAAGCATTGGTAACTGTCAGACCAAGTTTACTCATATATA
CTTTAGATTGATTTAAAACTTCATTTTTAATTTAAAAGGATCTAGGTGAAGATCCTTTTTGATAATCTCA
TGACCAAAATCCCTTAACGTGAGTTTTCGTTCCACTGAGCGTCAGACCCCGTAGAAAAGATCAAAGGATC
TTCTTGAGATCCTTTTTTTCTGCGCGTAATCTGCTGCTTGCAAACAAAAAAACCACCGCTACCAGCGGTG
GTTTGTTTGCCGGATCAAGAGCTACCAACTCTTTTTCCGAAGGTAACTGGCTTCAGCAGAGCGCAGATAC
CAAATACTGTTCTTCTAGTGTAGCCGTAGTTAGGCCACCACTTCAAGAACTCTGTAGCACCGCCTACATA
CCTCGCTCTGCTAATCCTGTTACCAGTGGCTGCTGCCAGTGGCGATAAGTCGTGTCTTACCGGGTTGGAC
TCAAGACGATAGTTACCGGATAAGGCGCAGCGGTCGGGCTGAACGGGGGGTTCGTGCACACAGCCCAGCT
TGGAGCGAACGACCTACACCGAACTGAGATACCTACAGCGTGAGCTATGAGAAAGCGCCACGCTTCCCGA
AGGGAGAAAGGCGGACAGGTATCCGGTAAGCGGCAGGGTCGGAACAGGAGAGCGCACGAGGGAGCTTCCA
GGGGGAAACGCCTGGTATCTTTATAGTCCTGTCGGGTTTCGCCACCTCTGACTTGAGCGTCGATTTTTGT
GATGCTCGTCAGGGGGGCGGAGCCTATGGAAAAACGCCAGCAACGCGGCCTTTTTACGGTTCCTGGCCTT
TTGCTGGCCTTTTGCTCACATGT
